Addgene plasmid #51376: pcDNA3-miR-29b-1~29a
Depositing lab: Narry Kim. Depositing organization: Seoul National University. Publication: miR-29 miRNAs activate p53 by targeting p85 alpha and CDC42. Park SY, Lee JH, Ha M, Nam JW, Kim VN. Nat Struct Mol Biol. 2009 Jan;16(1):23-9. doi: 10.1038/nsmb.1533. Epub 2008 Dec 14. PubMed 19079265.
Backbone
  Vector backbone: pcDNA3
  Backbone manufacturer: Invitrogen
  Vector type: Mammalian Expression
Growth in bacteria
  Bacterial resistance: Ampicillin, 100 μg/mL
  Growth temperature: 37°C
  Growth strain: DH5alpha
  Copy number: High Copy
Gene/Insert
  Gene/Insert name: pri-miR-29b-1~29a
  Species: H. sapiens (human)
  Insert size (bp): 1118
  Entrez Gene: MIR29B1 (a.k.a. MIRN29B1, miR-29b, miRNA29B1, mir-29b-1)
  Promoter: CMV
  Cloning method: Restriction Enzyme; 5′ cloning site EcoRI (not destroyed); 3′ cloning site XhoI (not destroyed)
  Sequencing primers: 5′ CAATGGGCGTGGATAGCG; 3′ CCAGGGTCAAGGAAGGCAC
Terms and licenses: Academic/Nonprofit Terms; Industry Terms: Not Available to Industry
Depositor comments: Point mutations: insertion (1115bp), deletion (A47, T666) (Unnecessary region for miRNA biogenesis)
How to cite: pcDNA3-miR-29b-1~29a was a gift from Narry Kim (Addgene plasmid # 51376 ; http://n2t.net/addgene:51376 ; RRID:Addgene_51376)
