[The description below was written by a language model from this plasmid's Addgene catalogue record and pLannotate feature annotations shown in this document.]
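Description:
pcDNA3-miR-29b-1~29a is a mammalian expression plasmid built on the pcDNA3 backbone that drives transcription of a human primary microRNA transcript covering the clustered miR-29b-1 and miR-29a hairpins. The insert of about 1.1 kb was cloned between EcoRI and XhoI sites, both of which are retained. It sits downstream of the cytomegalovirus immediate-early enhancer and promoter and upstream of the bovine growth hormone polyadenylation signal. The feature table identifies two mir-29 family precursor elements within the insert, separated by several hundred bases, which matches the bicistronic arrangement implied by the name. In transfected cells the RNA polymerase II transcript would be processed by the endogenous miRNA biogenesis machinery to release both mature miRNAs. T7 and SP6 phage promoters flank the cloning site and could support in vitro transcription of either strand. The depositor notes a small insertion and two single-base deletions relative to the reference, located in regions described as unnecessary for miRNA biogenesis.

In E. coli the 6.5 kb plasmid is maintained at high copy through a ColE1/pUC-type origin and is selected with ampicillin via the β-lactamase gene. An f1 origin is also present, allowing single-stranded DNA production. A neomycin phosphotransferase cassette, driven by the SV40 enhancer/early promoter and ended by the SV40 poly(A) signal, permits G418 selection of stably transfected mammalian cells. The short HIV-1 LTR, ble, lacI and extra SV40 promoter fragments are probably annotation matches to backbone remnants rather than functional parts. The associated publication concerns p53 activation by miR-29 miRNAs through targeting of p85 alpha and CDC42, so the construct's likely use is ectopic overexpression of miR-29 family members in human cells.
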