Features (pLannotate 1.2.2; 22 found; start..end, strand, type, name):
     36..80      -  misc_feature   bom (fragment): basis of mobility region from pBR322
    235..614     +  enhancer       CMV enhancer: human cytomegalovirus immediate early enhancer
    615..818     +  promoter       CMV promoter: human cytomegalovirus (CMV) immediate early promoter
    814..847     +  LTR            5' LTR (truncated) (fragment): truncated 5' long terminal repeat (LTR) from HIV-1
    863..881     +  promoter       T7 promoter: promoter for bacteriophage T7 RNA polymerase
   1118..1188    +  ncRNA          mir-29: Accession: RF00074 - mir-29 microRNA precursor
   1842..1905    +  ncRNA          mir-29 (fragment): Accession: RF00074 - mir-29 microRNA precursor
   2084..2102    -  promoter       SP6 promoter: promoter for bacteriophage SP6 RNA polymerase
   2128..2352    +  polyA_signal   bGH poly(A) signal: bovine growth hormone polyadenylation signal
   2356..2377    +  promoter       SV40 promoter (fragment): SV40 enhancer and early promoter
   2398..2826    +  rep_origin     f1 ori (sequence partly withheld): f1 bacteriophage origin of replication; arrow indicates direction of (+) strand synthesis
   2840..3170    +  promoter       SV40 promoter: SV40 enhancer and early promoter
   3237..4028    +  CDS            neo: KKA2_KLEPN - Also known as kan, nptII. Experimental evidence at protein level: Swiss-Prot protein existence level 1. Resistance to kanamycin, neomycin, paromomycin, ribostamycin, butirosin and gentamicin B. From Klebsiella pneumoniae.
   4052..4210    +  CDS            ble (fragment): BLE_KLEPN - Experimental evidence at protein level: Swiss-Prot protein existence level 1. Binding protein with a strong affinity to the bleomycin family of antibiotics. Binds to CL990; an antimitotic-antibiotic compound. From Klebsiella pneumoniae.
   4205..4326    +  polyA_signal   SV40 poly(A) signal: SV40 polyadenylation signal
   4399..4415    -  protein_bind   lac operator: The lac repressor binds to the lac operator to inhibit transcription in E. coli. This inhibition can be relieved by adding lactose or isopropyl-β-D-thiogalactopyranoside (IPTG). lac repressor encoded by lacI
   4423..4453    -  promoter       lac promoter: promoter for the E. coli lac operon
   4468..4489    -  protein_bind   CAP binding site: CAP binding activates transcription in the presence of cAMP. E. coli catabolite activator protein
   4502..4594    -  CDS            lacI (fragment): lac repressor; lacI; The lac repressor binds to the lac operator to inhibit transcription in E. coli. This inhibition can be relieved by adding lactose or isopropyl-β-D-thiogalactopyranoside (IPTG).
   4777..5365    -  rep_origin     ori: high-copy-number ColE1/pMB1/pBR322/pUC origin of replication
   5536..6396    -  CDS            AmpR: β-lactamase; bla; confers resistance to ampicillin, carbenicillin, and related antibiotics
   6397..6501    -  promoter       AmpR promoter: bla
>Addgene plasmid #51376 | pcDNA3-miR-29b-1~29a | depositor full sequence | sequence record 78273 | Full Sequence
GACGGATCGGGAGATCTCCCGATCCCCTATGGTCGACTCTCAGTACAATCTGCTCTGATGCCGCATAGTT
AAGCCAGTATCTGCTCCCTGCTTGTGTGTTGGAGGTCGCTGAGTAGTGCGCGAGCAAAATTTAAGCTACA
ACAAGGCAAGGCTTGACCGACAATTGCATGAAGAATCTGCTTAGGGTTAGGCGTTTTGCGCTGCTTCGCG
ATGTACGGGCCAGATATACGCGTTGACATTGATTATTGACTAGTTATTAATAGTAATCAATTACGGGGTC
ATTAGTTCATAGCCCATATATGGAGTTCCGCGTTACATAACTTACGGTAAATGGCCCGCCTGGCTGACCG
CCCAACGACCCCCGCCCATTGACGTCAATAATGACGTATGTTCCCATAGTAACGCCAATAGGGACTTTCC
ATTGACGTCAATGGGTGGACTATTTACGGTAAACTGCCCACTTGGCAGTACATCAAGTGTATCATATGCC
AAGTACGCCCCCTATTGACGTCAATGACGGTAAATGGCCCGCCTGGCATTATGCCCAGTACATGACCTTA
TGGGACTTTCCTACTTGGCAGTACATCTACGTATTAGTCATCGCTATTACCATGGTGATGCGGTTTTGGC
AGTACATCAATGGGCGTGGATAGCGGTTTGACTCACGGGGATTTCCAAGTCTCCACCCCATTGACGTCAA
TGGGAGTTTGTTTTGGCACCAAAATCAACGGGACTTTCCAAAATGTCGTAACAACTCCGCCCCATTGACG
CAAATGGGCGGTAGGCGTGTACGGTGGGAGGTCTATATAAGCAGAGCTCTCTGGCTAACTAGAGAACCCA
CTGCTTACTGGCTTATCGAAATTAATACGACTCACTATAGGGAGACCCAAGCTTGGTACCGAGCTCGGAT
CCACTAGTAACGGCCGCCAGTGTGCTGGAATTCCTCTCCCATCAATAACAATTCAGTGACATCAGTTTAT
GAATATATGAAATTTGCCAAAGCTCTGTTTAGACCACTGAGTAACTCACAGCTAGGTTTCAACTTTTCCT
TTCTAGGTTGTCTTGGGTTTATTGTAAGAGAGCATTATGAAGAAAAAAATAGATCATAAAGCTTCTTCAG
GAAGCTGGTTTCATATGGTGGTTTAGATTTAAATAGTGATTGTCTAGCACCATTTGAAATCAGTGTTCTT
GGGGGAGACCAGCTGCGCTGCACTACCAACAGCAAAAGAAGTGAATGGGACAGCTCTGAAGTATTTGAAA
GCAACAGCAGGATGGCTGTGAGAACCTGCCTCACATGTAGCTGACCCCTTCCTCACCCCTGCCAACAGTG
GTGGCATATATCACAAATGGCAGTCAGGTCTCTGCACTGGCGGATCCAACTGTGATCGAAAGTTTTCCAA
AAATAAGTTGTGTCTGTATTGAACATGAACAGACTTTCTTCTTGTCATTATTCTCTAACAATACTGCATA
ACAATTATTTGCATACATTTGCATTGCATTAAGTATTCTAAGTAATCTAGAGACGATTTAAAGTATACGG
GAGGATGTGTGTAGGTTGTATGCAAATACTACACCATTTCTATCAGAGACTTGAGCATCTGTGGATTTTG
GTATCCAAGGGGCTTTCTGGAACCAATCCCTCAAGGATACCAAGGGATGAATGTAATTGTACAGGATATC
GCATTGTTGGAATTTTATACTTCTTTGTGGAATAAACCTATAGCACTTAATAGATAGTACAGACTCATTC
CATTGTGCCTGGGTTAAAGAGCCCAATGTATGCTGGATTTAGTAAGATTTGGGCCCTCCCAACCCTCACG
ACCTTCTGTGACCCCTTAGAGGATGACTGATTTCTTTTGGTGTTCAGAGTCAATATAATTTTCTAGCACC
ATCTGAAATCGGTTATAATGATTGGGGAAGAGCACCATGATGCTGACTGCTGAGAGGAAATGTATTGGTG
ACCGTTGGGGCCATGGACAAGAACTAAGAAAACAAATGCAAAGCAATAATGCAAAGGTGATTTTTCTTCT
TCCAGTTTCTAAGTTGAATTTCACTGCTCGAGCATGCATCTAGAGGGCCCTATTCTATAGTGTCACCTAA
ATGCTAGAGCTCGCTGATCAGCCTCGACTGTGCCTTCTAGTTGCCAGCCATCTGTTGTTTGCCCCTCCCC
CGTGCCTTCCTTGACCCTGGAAGGTGCCACTCCCACTGTCCTTTCCTAATAAAATGAGGAAATTGCATCG
CATTGTCTGAGTAGGTGTCATTCTATTCTGGGGGGTGGGGTGGGGCAGGACAGCAAGGGGGAGGATTGGG
AAGACAATAGCAGGCATGCTGGGGATGCGGTGGGCTCTATGGCTTCTGAGGCGGAAAGAACCAGCTGGGG
CTCTAGGGGGTATCCCC
[124 nt withheld, positions 2398-2521]
C
[32 nt withheld, positions 2523-2554]
CA
[57 nt withheld, positions 2557-2613]
A
[49 nt withheld, positions 2615-2663]
CCTTTGACGTTGGAGTCCACGTTCTTT
[37 nt withheld, positions 2691-2727]
ACCCTATCTCGGTCTATTCTTTTGATTTATAAGGGATTTTGGGGATTTCGGCCTATTGGTTAAAAAATGA
GCTGATTTAACAAAAATTTAACGCGAATTAATTCTGTGGAATGTGTGTCAGTTAGGGTGTGGAAAGTCCC
CAGGCTCCCCAGGCAGGCAGAAGTATGCAAAGCATGCATCTCAATTAGTCAGCAACCAGGTGTGGAAAGT
CCCCAGGCTCCCCAGCAGGCAGAAGTATGCAAAGCATGCATCTCAATTAGTCAGCAACCATAGTCCCGCC
CCTAACTCCGCCCATCCCGCCCCTAACTCCGCCCAGTTCCGCCCATTCTCCGCCCCATGGCTGACTAATT
TTTTTTATTTATGCAGAGGCCGAGGCCGCCTCTGCCTCTGAGCTATTCCAGAAGTAGTGAGGAGGCTTTT
TTGGAGGCCTAGGCTTTTGCAAAAAGCTCCCGGGAGCTTGTATATCCATTTTCGGATCTGATCAAGAGAC
AGGATGAGGATCGTTTCGCATGATTGAACAAGATGGATTGCACGCAGGTTCTCCGGCCGCTTGGGTGGAG
AGGCTATTCGGCTATGACTGGGCACAACAGACAATCGGCTGCTCTGATGCCGCCGTGTTCCGGCTGTCAG
CGCAGGGGCGCCCGGTTCTTTTTGTCAAGACCGACCTGTCCGGTGCCCTGAATGAACTGCAGGACGAGGC
AGCGCGGCTATCGTGGCTGGCCACGACGGGCGTTCCTTGCGCAGCTGTGCTCGACGTTGTCACTGAAGCG
GGAAGGGACTGGCTGCTATTGGGCGAAGTGCCGGGGCAGGATCTCCTGTCATCTCACCTTGCTCCTGCCG
AGAAAGTATCCATCATGGCTGATGCAATGCGGCGGCTGCATACGCTTGATCCGGCTACCTGCCCATTCGA
CCACCAAGCGAAACATCGCATCGAGCGAGCACGTACTCGGATGGAAGCCGGTCTTGTCGATCAGGATGAT
CTGGACGAAGAGCATCAGGGGCTCGCGCCAGCCGAACTGTTCGCCAGGCTCAAGGCGCGCATGCCCGACG
GCGAGGATCTCGTCGTGACCCATGGCGATGCCTGCTTGCCGAATATCATGGTGGAAAATGGCCGCTTTTC
TGGATTCATCGACTGTGGCCGGCTGGGTGTGGCGGACCGCTATCAGGACATAGCGTTGGCTACCCGTGAT
ATTGCTGAAGAGCTTGGCGGCGAATGGGCTGACCGCTTCCTCGTGCTTTACGGTATCGCCGCTCCCGATT
CGCAGCGCATCGCCTTCTATCGCCTTCTTGACGAGTTCTTCTGAGCGGGACTCTGGGGTTCGAAATGACC
GACCAAGCGACGCCCAACCTGCCATCACGAGATTTCGATTCCACCGCCGCCTTCTATGAAAGGTTGGGCT
TCGGAATCGTTTTCCGGGACGCCGGCTGGATGATCCTCCAGCGCGGGGATCTCATGCTGGAGTTCTTCGC
CCACCCCAACTTGTTTATTGCAGCTTATAATGGTTACAAATAAAGCAATAGCATCACAAATTTCACAAAT
AAAGCATTTTTTTCACTGCATTCTAGTTGTGGTTTGTCCAAACTCATCAATGTATCTTATCATGTCTGTA
TACCGTCGACCTCTAGCTAGAGCTTGGCGTAATCATGGTCATAGCTGTTTCCTGTGTGAAATTGTTATCC
GCTCACAATTCCACACAACATACGAGCCGGAAGCATAAAGTGTAAAGCCTGGGGTGCCTAATGAGTGAGC
TAACTCACATTAATTGCGTTGCGCTCACTGCCCGCTTTCCAGTCGGGAAACCTGTCGTGCCAGCTGCATT
AATGAATCGGCCAACGCGCGGGGAGAGGCGGTTTGCGTATTGGGCGCTCTTCCGCTTCCTCGCTCACTGA
CTCGCTGCGCTCGGTCGTTCGGCTGCGGCGAGCGGTATCAGCTCACTCAAAGGCGGTAATACGGTTATCC
ACAGAATCAGGGGATAACGCAGGAAAGAACATGTGAGCAAAAGGCCAGCAAAAGGCCAGGAACCGTAAAA
AGGCCGCGTTGCTGGCGTTTTTCCATAGGCTCCGCCCCCCTGACGAGCATCACAAAAATCGACGCTCAAG
TCAGAGGTGGCGAAACCCGACAGGACTATAAAGATACCAGGCGTTTCCCCCTGGAAGCTCCCTCGTGCGC
TCTCCTGTTCCGACCCTGCCGCTTACCGGATACCTGTCCGCCTTTCTCCCTTCGGGAAGCGTGGCGCTTT
CTCAATGCTCACGCTGTAGGTATCTCAGTTCGGTGTAGGTCGTTCGCTCCAAGCTGGGCTGTGTGCACGA
ACCCCCCGTTCAGCCCGACCGCTGCGCCTTATCCGGTAACTATCGTCTTGAGTCCAACCCGGTAAGACAC
GACTTATCGCCACTGGCAGCAGCCACTGGTAACAGGATTAGCAGAGCGAGGTATGTAGGCGGTGCTACAG
AGTTCTTGAAGTGGTGGCCTAACTACGGCTACACTAGAAGGACAGTATTTGGTATCTGCGCTCTGCTGAA
GCCAGTTACCTTCGGAAAAAGAGTTGGTAGCTCTTGATCCGGCAAACAAACCACCGCTGGTAGCGGTGGT
TTTTTTGTTTGCAAGCAGCAGATTACGCGCAGAAAAAAAGGATCTCAAGAAGATCCTTTGATCTTTTCTA
CGGGGTCTGACGCTCAGTGGAACGAAAACTCACGTTAAGGGATTTTGGTCATGAGATTATCAAAAAGGAT
CTTCACCTAGATCCTTTTAAATTAAAAATGAAGTTTTAAATCAATCTAAAGTATATATGAGTAAACTTGG
TCTGACAGTTACCAATGCTTAATCAGTGAGGCACCTATCTCAGCGATCTGTCTATTTCGTTCATCCATAG
TTGCCTGACTCCCCGTCGTGTAGATAACTACGATACGGGAGGGCTTACCATCTGGCCCCAGTGCTGCAAT
GATACCGCGAGACCCACGCTCACCGGCTCCAGATTTATCAGCAATAAACCAGCCAGCCGGAAGGGCCGAG
CGCAGAAGTGGTCCTGCAACTTTATCCGCCTCCATCCAGTCTATTAATTGTTGCCGGGAAGCTAGAGTAA
GTAGTTCGCCAGTTAATAGTTTGCGCAACGTTGTTGCCATTGCTACAGGCATCGTGGTGTCACGCTCGTC
GTTTGGTATGGCTTCATTCAGCTCCGGTTCCCAACGATCAAGGCGAGTTACATGATCCCCCATGTTGTGC
AAAAAAGCGGTTAGCTCCTTCGGTCCTCCGATCGTTGTCAGAAGTAAGTTGGCCGCAGTGTTATCACTCA
TGGTTATGGCAGCACTGCATAATTCTCTTACTGTCATGCCATCCGTAAGATGCTTTTCTGTGACTGGTGA
GTACTCAACCAAGTCATTCTGAGAATAGTGTATGCGGCGACCGAGTTGCTCTTGCCCGGCGTCAATACGG
GATAATACCGCGCCACATAGCAGAACTTTAAAAGTGCTCATCATTGGAAAACGTTCTTCGGGGCGAAAAC
TCTCAAGGATCTTACCGCTGTTGAGATCCAGTTCGATGTAACCCACTCGTGCACCCAACTGATCTTCAGC
ATCTTTTACTTTCACCAGCGTTTCTGGGTGAGCAAAAACAGGAAGGCAAAATGCCGCAAAAAAGGGAATA
AGGGCGACACGGAAATGTTGAATACTCATACTCTTCCTTTTTCAATATTATTGAAGCATTTATCAGGGTT
ATTGTCTCATGAGCGGATACATATTTGAATGTATTTAGAAAAATAAACAAATAGGGGTTCCGCGCACATT
TCCCCGAAAAGTGCCACCTGACGTC
