>Addgene plasmid #51376 | pcDNA3-miR-29b-1~29a | addgene partial sequence | sequence record 80097 | CMV-F 5'-CGCAAATGGGCGGTAGGCGTG-3'
GCAGAGCTCTCTGGCTAACTAGAGAACCCACTGCTTACTGGCTTATCGAAATTAATACGACTCACTATAG
GGAGACCCAAGCTTGGTACCGAGCTCGGATCCACTAGTAACGGCCGCCAGTGTGCTGGAATTCCTCTCCC
ATCAATAACAATTCAGTGACATCAGTTTATGAATATATGAAATTTGCCAAAGCTCTGTTTAGACCACTGA
GTAACTCACAGCTAGGTTTCAACTTTTCCTTTCTAGGTTGTCTTGGGTTTATTGTAAGAGAGCATTATGA
AGAAAAAAATAGATCATAAAGCTTCTTCAGGAAGCTGGTTTCATATGGTGGTTTAGATTTAAATAGTGAT
TGTCTAGCACCATTTGAAATCAGTGTTCTTGGGGGAGACCAGCTGCGCTGCACTACCAACAGCAAAAGAA
GTGAATGGGACAGCTCTGAAGTATTTGAAAGCAACAGCAGGATGGCTGTGAGAACCTGCCTCACATGTAG
CTGACCCCTTCCTCACCCCTGCCAACAGTGGTGGCATATATCACAAATGGCAGTCAGGTCTCTGCACTGG
CGGATCCAACTGTGATCGAAAGTTTTCCAAAAATAAGTTGTGTCTGTATTGAACATGAACAGACTTTCTT
CTTGTCATTATTCTCTAACAATACTGCATAACAATTATTTGCATACATTTGCATTGCATTAAGTATTCTA
AGTAATCTAGAGACGATTTAAAGTATACGGGAGGATGTGTGTAGGTTGTATGCAAATACTACACCATTTC
TATCAGAGACTTGAGCATCTGTGGATTTTGGTATCCAAGGGGCTTTCTGGAACCAATCCCTC
